Addgene plasmid #230054: pCLYBL-Neo_TRE3VG_mCherry_Responder
Purpose: It presents the TRE3VG inducible promoter allowing the dox-dependent inducible activation of mCherry through the OPTi-OX platform. The CLYBL GSH supports higher transgene expression
Depositing lab: Alessandro Bertero. Depositing organization: University of Turin. Publication: Overcoming the Silencing of Doxycycline-Inducible Promoters in hiPSC-derived Cardiomyocytes. Guichardaz M, Bottini S, Balmas E, Bertero A. Open Res Eur. 2024 Dec 18;4:266. doi: 10.12688/openreseurope.19024.1. eCollection 2024. PubMed 39926351.
Backbone
  Vector backbone: pHEC015_CLYBL_neo_CAG_dCas9-P2A-T2A-mCherry
  Backbone size w/o insert (bp): 7887
  Vector type: Mammalian Expression
  Selectable markers: Neomycin (select with G418)
Growth in bacteria
  Bacterial resistance: Kanamycin, 50 μg/mL
  Growth temperature: 37°C
  Growth strain: NEB Stable
  Copy number: High Copy
Gene/Insert
  Gene/Insert name: TRE3VG_mCherry
  Species: Synthetic
  Insert size (bp): 1351
  Promoter: TRE3VG
  Cloning method: Gibson Cloning
  Sequencing primers: 5′ tccaggacggagtcagtgag; 3′ GAATTCGAGCTCGGTACC
Terms and licenses: Academic/Nonprofit Terms; Industry Terms: Not Available to Industry
How to cite: pCLYBL-Neo_TRE3VG_mCherry_Responder was a gift from Alessandro Bertero (Addgene plasmid # 230054 ; http://n2t.net/addgene:230054 ; RRID:Addgene_230054)
