[The description below was written by a language model from this plasmid's Addgene catalogue record and pLannotate feature annotations shown in this document.]
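Description:
pCLYBL-Neo_TRE3VG_mCherry_Responder is a mammalian gene-targeting donor plasmid that places a doxycycline-inducible mCherry reporter into the human CLYBL genomic safe harbour locus. It serves as the "responder" half of the OPTi-OX dual safe-harbour inducible system. It was built by Gibson cloning into a CLYBL-neo backbone that previously carried a CAG-driven dCas9/mCherry cassette. In bacteria it is maintained at high copy through a ColE1/pUC-type origin and selected with kanamycin via an aph(3')-Ia gene. Remnants of lac promoter/operator, lacZα, rop and bom sequences are cloning-vector leftovers.

The payload is a third-generation Tet-responsive promoter (TRE3VG in the record, annotated as TRE3GV) driving the mCherry coding sequence, terminated by an SV40 polyadenylation signal. This promoter is largely silent on its own and needs a Tet-On transactivator plus doxycycline. The transactivator is not encoded here and must be supplied separately. Alongside sits a promoterless selection cassette: a splice acceptor, a Tn5 neomycin phosphotransferase coding sequence and a bGH poly(A) signal, flanked by two loxP sites. This gene-trap-style layout suggests that G418 resistance depends on integration into a transcribed locus, and that Cre could later excise the marker.

The homology arms are not explicitly annotated. The unannotated stretches flanking the cassettes presumably contain them, and the short odorant-receptor "fragments" called there are most likely spurious matches within genomic sequence. The record also does not state which nuclease is used for targeting. According to the depositor, CLYBL supports higher transgene expression. The associated work addresses silencing of doxycycline-inducible promoters in hiPSC-derived cardiomyocytes, with mCherry fluorescence reporting induction.
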