Features (pLannotate 1.2.2; 22 found; start..end, strand, type, name):
    127..160     -  protein_bind   loxP: Cre-mediated recombination occurs in the 8-bp core sequence (GCATACAT). Cre recombinase
    161..385     -  polyA_signal   bGH poly(A) signal: bovine growth hormone polyadenylation signal
    386..419     -  CDS            PuroR (fragment): puromycin N-acetyltransferase; pac from Streptomyces alboniger; confers resistance to puromycin
    422..1212    -  CDS            NeoR/KanR (fragment): aminoglycoside phosphotransferase from Tn5; aph(3')-II (or nptII); confers resistance to neomycin, kanamycin, and G418 (Geneticin®)
   1292..1317    -  misc_feature   SA: splice acceptor site
   1318..1351    -  protein_bind   loxP: Cre-mediated recombination occurs in the 8-bp core sequence (GCATACAT). Cre recombinase
   2236..2252    -  protein_bind   lac operator: The lac repressor binds to the lac operator to inhibit transcription in E. coli. This inhibition can be relieved by adding lactose or isopropyl-β-D-thiogalactopyranoside (IPTG). lac repressor encoded by lacI
   2260..2290    -  promoter       lac promoter: promoter for the E. coli lac operon
   2305..2326    -  protein_bind   CAP binding site: CAP binding activates transcription in the presence of cAMP. E. coli catabolite activator protein
   2339..2431    -  CDS            lacI (fragment): lac repressor; lacI; The lac repressor binds to the lac operator to inhibit transcription in E. coli. This inhibition can be relieved by adding lactose or isopropyl-β-D-thiogalactopyranoside (IPTG).
   2614..3202    -  rep_origin     ori: high-copy-number ColE1/pMB1/pBR322/pUC origin of replication
   3380..4189    -  CDS            KanR: aminoglycoside phosphotransferase; aph(3')-Ia; confers resistance to kanamycin in bacteria or G418 (Geneticin®) in eukaryotes
   4296..4337    +  CDS            rop (fragment): Rop protein, which maintains plasmids at low copy number; rop
   4439..4538    +  misc_feature   bom (fragment): basis of mobility region from pBR322
   4544..4698    -  CDS            lacZα (fragment): LacZα fragment of β-galactosidase; lacZ fragment
   5864..6022    +  CDS            OR51A7 (fragment): O51A7_HUMAN - Experimental evidence at transcript level: Swiss-Prot protein existence level 2. Odorant receptor. From Homo sapiens (Human).
   6048..6176    +  CDS            OR51A4 (fragment): O51A4_HUMAN - Experimental evidence at transcript level: Swiss-Prot protein existence level 2. Odorant receptor. From Homo sapiens (Human).
   6774..6855    -  polyA_signal   SV40 poly(A) signal: SV40 polyadenylation signal
   6878..6961    -  CDS            large T antigen (fragment): large T antigen from SV40 (simian virus 40)
   7020..7051    -  misc_feature   MCS (fragment): pUC18/19 multiple cloning site
   7055..7762    -  CDS            mCherry: mCherry is a basic (constitutively fluorescent) red fluorescent protein published in 2004, derived from Discosoma sp.. It is reported to be a very rapidly-maturing monomer with low acid sensitivity.
   7775..8124    -  promoter       TRE3GV promoter: 3rd-generation Tet-responsive promoter that can be activated by binding of Tet-On® 3G, optimized for retroviral and lentiviral vectors
>Addgene plasmid #230054 | pCLYBL-Neo_TRE3VG_mCherry_Responder | addgene full sequence | sequence record 456998 | Addgene NGS Result
GCTCGGGGATGCGGGGGGAGCGCCGGACCGGAGCGGAGCCCCGGGCGGCTCGCTGCTGCCCCCTAGCGGG
GGAGGGACGTAATTACATCCCTGGGGGCTTTGGGGGGGGGCTGTCCCCGTGAGCTCATAACTTCGTATAA
TGTATGCTATACGAAGTTATCCATAGAGCCCACCGCATCCCCAGCATGCCTGCTATTGTCTTCCCAATCC
TCCCCCTTGCTGTCCTGCCCCACCCCACCCCCCAGAATAGAATGACACCTACTCAGACAATGCGATGCAA
TTTCCTCATTTTATTAGGAAAGGACAGTGGGAGTGGCACCTTCCAGGGTCAAGGAAGGCACGGGGGAGGG
GCAAACAACAGATGGCTGGCAACTAGAAGGCACAGTCAGGCACCGGGCTTGCGGGTCATGCACCAGGTGT
TAGAAGAACTCGTCAAGAAGGCGATAGAAGGCGATGCGCTGCGAATCGGGAGCGGCGATACCGTAAAGCA
CGAGGAAGCGGTCAGCCCATTCGCCGCCAAGCTCTTCAGCAATATCACGGGTAGCCAACGCTATGTCCTG
ATAGCGGTCCGCCACACCCAGCCGGCCACAGTCGATGAATCCAGAAAAGCGGCCATTTTCCACCATGATA
TTCGGCAAGCAGGCATCGCCATGGGTCACGACGAGATCCTCGCCGTCGGGCATGCGCGCCTTGAGCCTGG
CGAACAGTTCGGCTGGCGCGAGCCCCTGATGCTCTTCGTCCAGATCATCCTGATCGACAAGACCGGCTTC
CATCCGAGTACGTGCTCGCTCGATGCGATGTTTCGCTTGGTGGTCGAATGGGCAGGTAGCCGGATCAAGC
GTATGCAGCCGCCGCATTGCATCAGCCATGATGGATACTTTCTCGGCAGGAGCAAGGTGAGATGACAGGA
GATCCTGCCCCGGCACTTCGCCCAATAGCAGCCAGTCCCTTCCCGCTTCAGTGACAACGTCGAGCACAGC
TGCGCAAGGAACGCCCGTCGTGGCCAGCCACGATAGCCGCGCTGCCTCGTCCTGCAGTTCATTCAGGGCA
CCGGACAGGTCGGTCTTGACAAAAAGAACCGGGCGCCCCTGCGCTGACAGCCGGAACACGGCGGCATCAG
AGCAGCCGATTGTCTGTTGTGCCCAGTCATAGCCGAATAGCCTCTCCACCCAAGCGGCCGGAGAACCTGC
GTGCAATCCATCTTGTTCAATCCTAGGGCCGGGATTCTCCTCCACGTCACCGCATGTTAGAAGACTTCCT
CTGCCCTCTCCGCTGCCAGATCTCTCGAGGCCCTGTGGGAGGAAGAGAAGAGGTCAGATAACTTCGTATA
ATGTATGCTATACGAAGTTATGCGGCCGCTGGGAGAAGGGTAAGAGAGCTCAATCCTCATCTTACATAGA
AGGAAGTCAGTAGATAATATCTTACATTTAAAAGTCAAGAAATAACAGTCTGACCATACTATCTAGAAAT
ATGGAAGTTAACAGTAAGGAAGTTAAAACAGTTGAAAGTAGTTTCGTCTAGAAAGAAAGACTTGGGGAAG
AACAAAGAAGGCTAATTTTCATTATGAGCTTTATTGTAACAGAAAAGAGACCACTAACTCAGCTAGGTTT
TCCCAATTCCTCAACACTTTGGGGCACAGTGTTTAGTCAGAGCTGTGATCACTCTCTGAGCACATGGATT
GTATCTTAATTTTCATCTCATTGAAAATATGTACCATTTGTCCAAGTGGAAACTGGGCTGAAGCATGACT
GTGACCACCACCAAAGAAATGGCTAGACTCGCTAAGGTCTGCTGGGGTGACCCGTGATTGTGTTGTGCTT
GATCTTGTTGAGCATGGCTCTTTTAAGTCACCATACCTGCCCCTGCCAATGCACCAAACACCAACTTAAA
GGGACTTTCAGCTTTTGTAAGTCAGTCTCAGCCTTACTTCTGAACCATTTCTTTGACTTCTTTCATGACT
CTGATCCTGTCCCAGTTTTAAGCCTCCCAGCCACCAGTCATGCTGTTTTGCTCTGCTATTTACATTCTTC
TCTACCTACTTTGGACTTGATGGTATGCCTACTATATTAGTTATTTATTGCTGTGTAACAAACCACTCTG
AAACATAGTGGCTTACAACCACAACCATTTTATTTTATTATGAAACTGTGGGTCAGAATGTATATTGGCC
CATTGGCATGATTCTCCTGCTGCGGCCGCGGCGTAATCATGGTCATAGCTGTTTCCTGTGTGAAATTGTT
ATCCGCTCACAATTCCACACAACATACGAGCCGGAAGCATAAAGTGTAAAGCCTGGGGTGCCTAATGAGT
GAGCTAACTCACATTAATTGCGTTGCGCTCACTGCCCGCTTTCCAGTCGGGAAACCTGTCGTGCCAGCTG
CATTAATGAATCGGCCAACGCGCGGGGAGAGGCGGTTTGCGTATTGGGCGCTCTTCCGCTTCCTCGCTCA
CTGACTCGCTGCGCTCGGTCGTTCGGCTGCGGCGAGCGGTATCAGCTCACTCAAAGGCGGTAATACGGTT
ATCCACAGAATCAGGGGATAACGCAGGAAAGAACATGTGAGCAAAAGGCCAGCAAAAGGCCAGGAACCGT
AAAAAGGCCGCGTTGCTGGCGTTTTTCCATAGGCTCCGCCCCCCTGACGAGCATCACAAAAATCGACGCT
CAAGTCAGAGGTGGCGAAACCCGACAGGACTATAAAGATACCAGGCGTTTCCCCCTGGAAGCTCCCTCGT
GCGCTCTCCTGTTCCGACCCTGCCGCTTACCGGATACCTGTCCGCCTTTCTCCCTTCGGGAAGCGTGGCG
CTTTCTCATAGCTCACGCTGTAGGTATCTCAGTTCGGTGTAGGTCGTTCGCTCCAAGCTGGGCTGTGTGC
ACGAACCCCCCGTTCAGCCCGACCGCTGCGCCTTATCCGGTAACTATCGTCTTGAGTCCAACCCGGTAAG
ACACGACTTATCGCCACTGGCAGCAGCCACTGGTAACAGGATTAGCAGAGCGAGGTATGTAGGCGGTGCT
ACAGAGTTCTTGAAGTGGTGGCCTAACTACGGCTACACTAGAAGAACAGTATTTGGTATCTGCGCTCTGC
TGAAGCCAGTTACCTTCGGAAAAAGAGTTGGTAGCTCTTGATCCGGCAAACAAACCACCGCTGGTAGCGG
TGGTTTTTTTGTTTGCAAGCAGCAGATTACGCGCAGAAAAAAAGGATCTCAAGAAGATCCTTTGATCTTT
TCTACGGGGTCTGACGCTCAGTGGAACGAAAACTCACGTTAAGGGATTTTGGTCATGAGATTATCAAAAA
GGATCTTCACCTAGATCCTTTTAAATTAAAAATGAAGTTTTAAATCAAGCCCAATCTGAATAATGTTACA
ACCAATTAACCAATTCTGATTAGAAAAACTCATCGAGCATCAAATGAAACTGCAATTTATTCATATCAGG
ATTATCAATACCATATTTTTGAAAAAGCCGTTTCTGTAATGAAGGAGAAAACTCACCGAGGCAGTTCCAT
AGGATGGCAAGATCCTGGTATCGGTCTGCGATTCCGACTCGTCCAACATCAATACAACCTATTAATTTCC
CCTCGTCAAAAATAAGGTTATCAAGTGAGAAATCACCATGAGTGACGACTGAATCCGGTGAGAATGGCAA
AAGTTTATGCATTTCTTTCCAGACTTGTTCAACAGGCCAGCCATTACGCTCGTCATCAAAATCACTCGCA
TCAACCAAACCGTTATTCATTCGTGATTGCGCCTGAGCGAGACGAAATACGCGATCGCTGTTAAAAGGAC
AATTACAAACAGGAATCGAATGCAACCGGCGCAGGAACACTGCCAGCGCATCAACAATATTTTCACCTGA
ATCAGGATATTCTTCTAATACCTGGAATGCTGTTTTTCCGGGGATCGCAGTGGTGAGTAACCATGCATCA
TCAGGAGTACGGATAAAATGCTTGATGGTCGGAAGAGGCATAAATTCCGTCAGCCAGTTTAGTCTGACCA
TCTCATCTGTAACATCATTGGCAACGCTACCTTTGCCATGTTTCAGAAACAACTCTGGCGCATCGGGCTT
CCCATACAAGCGATAGATTGTCGCACCTGATTGCCCGACATTATCGCGAGCCCATTTATACCCATATAAA
TCAGCATCCATGTTGGAATTTAATCGCGGCCTCGACGTTTCCCGTTGAATATGGCTCATAACACCCCTTG
TATTACTGTTTATGTAAGCAGACAGTTTTATTGTTCATGATGATATATTTTTATCTTGTGCAATGTAACA
TCAGAGATTTTGAGACACGGGCCAGAGCTGCATCGCGCGTTTCGGTGATGACGGTGAAAACCTCTGACAC
ATGCAGCTCCCGGAGACGGTCACAGCTTGTCTGTAAGCGGATGCCGGGAGCAGACAAGCCCGTCAGGGCG
CGTCAGCGGGTGTTGGCGGGTGTCGGGGCTGGCTTAACTATGCGGCATCAGAGCAGATTGTACTGAGAGT
GCACCATATGCGGTGTGAAATACCGCACAGATGCGTAAGGAGAAAATACCGCATCAGGCGCCATTCGCCA
TTCAGGCTGCGCAACTGTTGGGAAGGGCGATCGGTGCGGGCCTCTTCGCTATTACGCCAGCTGGCGAAAG
GGGGATGTGCTGCAAGGCGATTAAGTTGGGTAACGCCAGGGTTTTCCCAGTCACGACGTTGTAAAACGAC
GGCCAGTGTTTAAACGGCTCTGTTGGAGAGTCCAGTATTGAATTAGTGATAGATACACAGAAAAAAAGCA
AATTGAATAGGTGAATGGATAAACAAACTGTGGAACATCCAGACAATGAAATATTCACCAATAAAAAGAA
ATGAGCTATCAAGCCACATTGGCTATGCCCTTCACATTTAAGGAGGAACCTTAAATGCATATTGCCAAAT
TTTAAAAGCTAGTCTGAAAATGCTACAGACTGTATGATTCCAATTATATGACATTTTAGAAAAGGCAAAA
CTATAGAGATCAGTGGTTGCCAGCGGCTCATGGAGGCAGGATGAATTGGTGGAACACAGGGATGCTTTCA
GGGTAATGAAAATATCTTGTGTGATCCTGTAATAATGGATACGTGGCATAATGCATTTGTTAAAACCTGT
AAACTAGCCAGGTATAGTGGCTTTTTTGCACCTATAGTCTCAGCTACTTGGTAGGCTGAGACAGGAAGAT
CACTTGAGCCCAGGACTTCAAGACCAGCCTGGGTAATATAGTAAGACCCCATCTCTATTTTTTAAAGAAA
TTAAGAAAGAAAAGAAACCCATCAACTGTATAACACAAAGAATCGTAATGTAAACTACAGTCCTGAGTAA
TGAAACATTTTTAAAGAAATAAATAAATTCAAGGCAATTATTAACTTCAGGAAAAACAGTAAAGTAAACA
TAAGTATACAAATCAAACATGGCTCAGTTGTGAAAATATTTACAAGGTCACTTTAAGTAACATTGAATGT
TGATATAATCCCAAAATATATTTATGTTGGAAGGATGAGGAGTTTAAACAATATTCTCACTGACTCCGTC
CTGGAGTTGGATGAGAGATAATGGCCTTACGTTGTGCCAGGGGAGGGTCGGGCTGGATTTAGCAAGATTT
ACCTTCTCCAAAGAGCGGTGCTGCAGTGGCACAGCTGCCCACGGAGGTGGGGGGGTCACCGTCCCTGGAG
GTGATGAAGAACTGTGGGGATGTGGCACTGAGGGACATGGCCAGTGGGCACGGTGGGTGGGTTGGGGTTG
GTCTTGGGGATCTTGGAGGGCTTTTCCAGCCTTCATGATTTGACGATTGTATGAACATCTACATGGCAAT
TCTCCAGCTGCCTGTCCCAGTCCTACTGACCCAGCTGTATCTCTCCAGGCAAGCTCTTCCACCCCTTCTG
CTTGCATCCAGACACCATCAAACATGCAGGCTCAGACACAGGGACCAGCAGTGTCTGTGGCCTTTTTGTG
CTCCTCTCCATGCTGGGTTTTAACTTGCTCTTTGTCCTTCTATCCTATCTTCTTATCCTTAAGGCTGTTC
TGAACGCTGTGACTTGGAGAGTGTCCCAGAGCCCTCAACACCTGCATGTCCCACGTCCATGCTGTCCTGC
ACTTCCTTATCCCCAAGATCTGCCTCTCCGTGATGCACTGAATTGGCAAACATGTGTCACCCCAGACCAA
CAATGTCACAGCAAACTCCCCCTTGATAGGACAAGGGGGAATGGCTTTACACTGAGACAGGGGAGGTTTG
GGTTGGATATGAGGAGGCAGTTTTTCCCCCAGAGGGTGGTGACGCACTGAACAGGTTGCCCAAGGAGGCT
GTGGATGCCCCATCCCTGCAGGCATTCAAGGCCAGGCTGGATGTGGCTCTGGGCAGCCTGGGCTGCTGGT
TGATGACCCTGCACATAGCAGGGGGTTGGATCTGGATGAGCACTGTGCTCCTTTGCAACCCAGGCCGTTC
TATGATTCTGTCATTCTAAATCTCTCTTTCAGCCTAAAGCTTTTTCCCCGTATCCCCCCAGGTGTCTGCA
GGCTCAAAGAGCAGCGAGAAGCGTTCAGAGGAAAGCGATCCCGTGCCACCTTCCCCGTGCCCGGGCTGTC
CCCGCACGCTGCCGGCTCGGGGATGCGGGGGGAGCGCCGGACCGGAGCGGAGCCCCGGGCGGCTCGCTGC
TGCCCCCTAGCGGGGGAGGGACGTAATTACATCCCTGGGGGCTTTGGGGGGGGGCTGTCCCCGTGAGCTC
AGTACTATGCATGTTAACTTAATTAAGGTACCCGACTTAAGAGTACTGTCAAGGCAGTGAAAAAAATGCT
TTATTTGTGAAATTTGTGATGCTATTGCTTTATTTGTAACCATTATAAGCTGCAATAAACAAGTTAACAA
CAACAATTGCATTCATTTTATGTTTCAGGTTCAGGGGGAGGTGTGGGAGGTTTTTTAAAGCAAGTAAAAC
CTCTACAAATGTGGTATGGCTGATTATGATCCTCTAGAGATATCGTCGACAAGCTTATCGATGCGGCCGC
GCTAGCACGCGTCAGCTGACTAGAGGATCCCCGGGTACCGAGCTCGAATTCTTACTTGTACAGCTCGTCC
ATGCCGCCGGTGGAGTGGCGGCCCTCGGCGCGTTCGTACTGTTCCACGATGGTGTAGTCCTCGTTGTGGG
AGGTGATGTCCAACTTGATGTTGACGTTGTAGGCGCCGGGCAGCTGCACGGGCTTCTTGGCCTTGTAGGT
GGTCTTGACCTCAGCGTCGTAGTGGCCGCCGTCCTTCAGCTTCAGCCTCTGCTTGATCTCGCCCTTCAGG
GCGCCGTCCTCGGGGTACATCCGCTCGGAGGAGGCCTCCCAGCCCATGGTCTTCTTCTGCATTACGGGGC
CGTCGGAGGGGAAGTTGGTGCCGCGCAGCTTCACCTTGTAGATGAACTCGCCGTCCTGCAGGGAGGAGTC
CTGGGTCACGGTCACCACGCCGCCGTCCTCGAAGTTCATCACGCGCTCCCACTTGAAGCCCTCGGGGAAG
GACAGCTTCAAGTAGTCGGGGATGTCGGCGGGGTGCTTCACGTAGGCCTTGGAGCCGTACATGAACTGAG
GGGACAGGATGTCCCAGGCGAAGGGCAGGGGGCCACCCTTGGTCACCTTCAGCTTGGCGGTCTGGGTGCC
CTCGTAGGGGCGGCCCTCGCCCTCGCCCTCGATCTCGAACTCGTGGCCGTTCACGGAGCCCTCCATGTGC
ACCTTGAAGCGCATGAACTCCTTGATGATGGCCATGTTATCCTCCTCGCCCTTGCTCACCATGGTGGCAC
TAGTAAGTATAAGACAAAAGTGTTGTGGAATTGCTCCAGGCGATCTGACGGTTCACTAAACGAGCTCTGC
TTTTATAGGCGCCCACCGTACACGCCTACCTCGACATACGTTCTCTATCACTGATAGGGAGTAAACTGGA
TATACGTTCTCTATCACTGATAGGGAGTAAACTGTAGATACGTTCTCTATCACTGATAGGGAGTAAACTG
GTCATACGTTCTCTATCACTGATAGGGAGTAAACTCCTTATACGTTCTCTATCACTGATAGGGAGTAAAG
TCTGCATACGTTCTCTATCACTGATAGGGAGTAAACTCTTCATACGTTCTCTATCACTGATAGGGAGTAA
ACTCGAGTGACCATAGAGCCCACCGGCGCGCCAATATTCTCACTGACTCCGTCCTGGAGTTGGATGAGAG
ATAATGGCCTTACGTTGTGCCAGGGGAGGGTCGGGCTGGATTTAGCAAGATTTACCTTCTCCAAAGAGCG
GTGCTGCAGTGGCACAGC
